Addgene plasmid #57741: Dendra2-Supervillin-45
Purpose: Localization: Membrane/Actin, Excitation: 490 / 553, Emission: 507 / 573
Depositing lab: Michael Davidson. Depositing organization: Florida State University, Tallahassee.
Backbone
  Vector backbone: Dendra2
  Backbone size w/o insert (bp): 4750
  Vector type: Mammalian Expression
  Selectable markers: Neomycin (select with G418)
Growth in bacteria
  Bacterial resistance: Kanamycin, 50 μg/mL
  Growth temperature: 37°C
  Growth strain: DH5alpha
  Copy number: High Copy
Gene/Insert
  Gene/Insert name: Supervillin (alt name: NM_003174)
  Species: B. taurus (bovine)
  Promoter: CMV
  Tag / fusion protein: Dendra2
  Cloning method: Unknown
  Sequencing primers: 5′ CMV-F; 3′ SV40pA-R
Terms and licenses: Academic/Nonprofit Terms; Industry Terms
Depositor comments: . Excitation = 490 / 553; Emission = 507 / 573
How to cite: Dendra2-Supervillin-45 was a gift from Michael Davidson (Addgene plasmid # 57741 ; http://n2t.net/addgene:57741 ; RRID:Addgene_57741)
