[The description below was written by a language model from this plasmid's Addgene catalogue record.]
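Description:
Dendra2-Supervillin-45 is a mammalian expression plasmid built on a Dendra2 fluorescent-protein backbone of about 4.75 kb (excluding the insert). It is maintained as a high-copy plasmid in E. coli under kanamycin selection and carries a neomycin resistance marker, so stably transfected mammalian cells can be selected with G418. The record gives only catalogue fields with no feature table. The origin of replication, the polyadenylation signal and other backbone elements are therefore not explicitly listed, although the 3′ sequencing primer implies an SV40 polyA region downstream of the insert.

The payload is supervillin, recorded as bovine (B. taurus), expressed from the CMV immediate-early promoter as a fusion with Dendra2. The record does not state whether Dendra2 sits at the N- or C-terminus of supervillin, what linker joins them, what the "45" in the name denotes, or how the insert was cloned. Supervillin is an actin- and membrane-associated protein, and the fusion is accordingly annotated as localizing to membrane and actin structures. Dendra2 is a green-to-red photoconvertible fluorescent protein. The two excitation/emission pairs listed (490/507 nm and 553/573 nm) correspond to its unconverted green and photoconverted red states.

The construct serves as a localization marker for live-cell imaging of membrane-associated actin structures. Photoconversion also makes it suitable for optically highlighting a chosen subpopulation of the fusion protein and following its movement or turnover over time.
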