>Addgene plasmid #57741 | Dendra2-Supervillin-45 | depositor partial sequence | sequence record 88895 | insert sequence
ACGTCAGATCCGCTAGCGCTACCGGTCGCCACCATGAACACCCCGGGAATTAACCTGATCAAGGAGGACA
TGCGCGTGAAGGTGCACATGGAGGGCAACGTGAACGGCCACGCCTTCGTGATCGAGGGCGAGGGCAAGGG
CAAGCCCTACGAGGGCACCCAGACCGCCAACCTGACCGTGAAGGAGGGCGCCCCCCTGCCCTTCAGCTAC
GACATCCTGACCACCGCCGTGCACTACGGCAACCGGGTGTTCACCAAGTACCCCGAGGACATCCCCGACT
ACTTCAAGCAGAGCTTCCCCGAGGGCTACAGCTGGGAGCGCACCATGACCTTCGAGGACAAGGGCATCTG
CACCATCCGCAGCGACATCAGCCTGGAGGGCGACTGCTTCTTCCAGAACGTGCGCTTCAAGGGCACCAAC
TTCCCCCCCAACGGCCCCGTGATGCAGAAGAAGACCCTGAAGTGGGAGCCCAGCACCGAGAAGCTGCACG
TGCGCGACGGCCTGCTGGTGGGCAACATCAACATGGCCCTGCTGCTGGAGGGCGGCGGCCACTACCTGTG
CGACTTCAAGACCACCTACAAGGCCAAGAAGGTGGTGCAGCTGCCCGACGCCCACTTCGTGGACCACCGC
ATCGAGATCCTGGGCAACGACAGCGACTACAACAAGGTGAAGCTGTACGAGCACGCCGTGGCCCGCTACA
GCCCCCTGCCCAGCCAGGTGTGGTCCGGACTCAGATCTCGAGCTCAAGCTTCGAATTCTGCAGTCGACGG
TACCTTCGATGCTCAGCTTTTAGCTGCCCTTCCTAAAGTTGCAGAATTAAGAAAAATCTTTGAACCAAAG
AGGAAAGAATTTTTAGAAATGAAAAGAAAAGAAAGAATTGCCCGGCGCTTAGAAGGAATTGAAACCGACA
CGCAGCCCATCCTCTTGCAGAGCTGCACGGGCTTGGTGACTCATCGCCTGCTGGAGGAGGACACACCCAG
ATACATGCGTGCCACAGACCCGGCCAGCCCGCACATTGGTCGATCAAATGAAGAAGAAGAAACTTCAGAT
TCTTCACTAGAAAAGCAGACTCGATCCAAACAGTGCACAGAAACCTCAGGCATCCATGCTGACTCGCCCT
ACAGTTCAGGCATCATGGACACCCAGAGCCTCGAGTCCAAAGCCGAAAGAATCGCCAGGTACAAAGCAGA
GAGAAGACGGCAGCTGGCAGAAAAGTATGGGCTCACCCTGGATCCGGAAGCAGACTCTGAAACTCCATCT
CGATACAGCAGGTCCAGAAAGGACCCCGAGGCTGCGGAGAAAAGGGGAGTAAGAAGCGAGCGATCGGCCG
AGTCCAGCAGAGACGCCGGCTCATCCTACTCCAGGACTGAGCTCTCGGGGCTCAGGACCTGCGTGGCTGA
GTCCAAGGACTANGGCCTGCACCGGAGTGACGGTGTTTCCGACACAGAGGTGCTGCTCAATGCAGAAAAC
CAAAGACGCGGTCAAGAGCCCAGTGCCACCGGGCTGGCCCGAGACCTGCCCCTTGCAGGGGAGGTCTCCT
CTTCTTTCTCATTCTCCGGGCGAGACTCTGCCCTCGGTGAAGTGCCAAGGTCCCCAAAGGCAGTGCACAG
CCTGCCCAGTCCATCGCCTGGGCAGCCGGCCTCCCCAAGCCACTCCACCAGTGACCTGCCACTCCCTGCG
GAGGCTCGAGCCAGGTCAACTTCAAATTCAGAAATGCCAGCTGCCGAGGATGAAGAAAAGGTCGATGAGC
GAGCGAGGCTGAGCGTCGCTGCTAAGAGGCTGCTCTTCAGGGAGATGGAGAAGTCGTTTGACGAGAAGAG
CGTCCCAAAGCGCCGCTCCCGCAATGCGGCCGTGGAGCAGAGGCTGCGGCGCCTCCAGGACCGGTCCCAC
ACGCAGCCCGTCACCACCGAGGAGGTGGTCATTGCAGCCACATTGCAGGCGTCTGCTCACCAAAAGGCAC
TAGCCAGAGACCAGACAAACGAGAGCAAAGATTCTGCTGAGCAGGGAGAACCTGACTCCTCCACTCTGAG
CTTAGCGGAGAAGCTGGCCTTGTTTAACAAACTATCTCAGCCGGTCTCAAAAGCCATTTCAACACGGAAC
AGATTAGACATGAGACAGAGGAGGATGAATGCTCGTTATCAAACCCAGCCGGTCACGCTTGGAGAAGTGG
AACAGGTGCAGAGTGGCAAGCTCATGGCTTTCTCTCCCACCATTAACACTTCCGTGTCCACCGTGGCATC
TACCGTCCCCCCCATGTATGCAGGAAATCTTCGGACAAAGCCACTTCCAGATGACAGCTTTGGTGCCACT
GAGCAGAAGTTTGCTTCTTCGCTAGAAAACTCCGACTCCCCAGTTAGAAGCATCCTGAAATCCCAAGGCT
GGCAGCCCTCGGTCGAGGGTGCTGGGAGCAAAGCAATGTTGAGAGAATTTGAAGAGACAGAACGCAAGGG
AGGCTTGACAGGTGGAGATGGCGGGGTTACAAAGTATGGGTCCTTCGAGGAAGCAGAGCTGTCCTACCCC
GTCCTCAGCAGAGTCCGGGAGGGAGACAACCATAAAGAGGCCATCTATGCCCTTCCGAGGAAAGGAAGCC
TGGAGCTCGCCCATCCTCCCATCGCCCAGCTTGGTGATGACCTGAAGGAATTTTCCACCCCAAAGAGCAC
CATGCAGGCAAGCCCAGACTGGAAGGAGAGGCAGCTCTTTGAAGAGAAGGTGGACTTGGAGAATGTCACA
AAGAGGAAGTTTTCGCTGAAAGCCGCGGAGTTCGGGGAACCCACTTCTGAGCAGACCGGCGCGGCTGCTG
GGAAACCGGCTGCTCCGACTGCAACCCCGGTGTCCTGGAAGCCGCAGGATCCCTCCGAACAGCCTCAGGA
GAAGCGGTATCAGAGCCCGTGTGCGATGTTTGCTGCTGGAGAGATCAAAGCCCCGGCGGTGGAGGGCAGC
CTCGACTCCCCCAGCAAAACCATGTCCATTAAAGAAAGATTAGCACTGTTGAAGAAGAGCGGTGAGGAAG
ACTGGAGAAACAGACTCAACAGAAAGCAGGAATACGGCAAAGCCTCCATCACCAGCAGCCTGCACATCCA
AGAGACGGAGCAGTCACTCAAGAAGAAGCGGGTCACAGAAAGTCGAGAGAGCCAGATGACTATTGAAGAG
AGAAAGCATCTCATCACCGTGAGAGAGGACGCCTGGAAGACCAGGGGCAAAGGAGCAGCCAACGACTCTA
CCCAGTTTACTGTGGCCGGCAGGATGGTGAAGCGAGGTCTGGCGTCCCCCACTGCCATCACCCCGGTAGC
ATCCCCTGTTTCCAGCAAAGCAAGGGGCACTACACCAGTTTCCAGACCCCTGGAAGATATCGAAGCCAGA
CCAGACATGCAGTTAGAGTCGGACCTCAAGCTGGACAGGCTGGAAACCTTCCTAAGAAGGCTGAATAACA
AAGTTGGTGGGATGCAAGAAACAGTCCTCACTGTCACTGGGAAATCGGTGAAAGAGGTGATGAAGCCGGA
CGATGATGAAACCTTTGCCAAGTTTTACCGCAGCGTGGACTCCTCTCTACCGAGAAGCCCCGTAGAGCTG
GACGAGGATTTCGATGTCATTTTTGATCCTTATGCCCCCAGGTTGACATCCTCGGTGGCTGAGCACAAGC
GTGCCGTGCGGCCCAAGCGCCGGGTCCAGGCTTCCAAAAACCCCCTGAAGATGCTGGCCGCGAGGGAAGA
TCTCCTGCAGGAGTACACTGAGCAGAGACTGAACGTGGCCTTCGTGGAGTCAAAGCGGATGAAAGTCGAA
AAGTTGTCCGCCAACTCCAGCTTCTCAGAAGTCACCCTGGCGGGGTTAGCCAGCAAAGAAAACTTCAGCA
ACGTCAGCCTGCGGAGCGTCAACCTGACGGAACAGAATTCCAACAACAGTGCAGTGCCCTACAAGAAGCT
GATGCTGCTGCAGGTTAAAGGAAGAAGACACGTGCAGACGCGGCTGGTGGAGCCTCGCGCCCCCTCCCTC
AACAGCGGGGACTGCTTCCTCCTGCTCTCGCCCCATCACTGCTTCCTGTGGGTCGGAGAGTTCGCCAACG
TGATCGAGAAGGCGAAGGCCTCAGAACTTGCGAGTTTAATTCAGACCAAGAGGGAACTTGGTTGTAGAGC
AACTTACATCCAGACTGTTGAAGAAGGAATTAATACACACACACATGCAGCCAAAGACTTCTGGAAGCTT
CTGGGCGGCCAAGCCAGTTACCAATCCGCCGGAGACCCAAAGGAGGATGAGCTCTATGAAACGGCCATAA
TAGAGACCAACTGCATTTACCGTCTGATGGATGACAAACTCGTTCCTGATGATGACTACTGGGGGAAGAT
CCCAAAGTGCTCCCTCCTGCAATCAAAAGAGGTACTGGTGTTTGATTTTGGGAGTGAAGTTTACGTGTGG
CATGGAAAAGAAGTCACATTAGCACAACGGAAAATCGCCTTTCAGCTGGCAAAGCACTTGTGGAATGGAA
CCTTTGACTACGAGAATTGTGACATTAACCCGCTGGATCCTGGGGAATGCAATCCCCTCATTCCCAGGAA
AGGACAGGGGCGGCCCGACTGGGCAATATTTGGGAGACTTACAGAACACAATGAGACGATCTTGTTCAAA
GAGAAATTCCTTGATTGGACGGAACTGAAGAGACCTAACGAGAAGAACGCCAGCGAACTCGCGCAGCACA
AGGACGATGCCCGGGCAGAGGTCAAGCCTTACGACGTGACGCGGATGGTGCCCGTGCCCCAGACAACAGC
CGGCACCGTGCTGGATGGGGTCAACGTGGGCCGAGGCTACGGGCTGGTGGAAGGGGACGACCGGAGGCAG
TTCGAGATCGCCAGCATCTCAGTGGACGTCTGGCACATCCTGGAGTTCGACTACAGCAGGCTCCCCAAGC
AGAGCATCGGGCAGTTCCACGAAGGCGATGCCTACGTGGTGAAGTGGAAGTTCATCGTGAGCACTGCAGT
GGGAAGCCGGCAGAAGGGGGAGCACTCGGTCAGGGTGGCTGGCAAAGAGAAATGTGTCTACTTCTTCTGG
CAAGGCCGCCAGTCGACCGTGAGTGAGAAGGGCACATCAGCTCTGATGACAGTGGAGCTGGACGAGGAAA
GGGGGGCCCAGGTCCAGGTCCTGCAGGGCAAGGAGCCCCCCTGTTTCCTGCAGTGCTTCCAGGGGGGGAT
GGTGGTCCACTCCGGGAGACGGGAGGAGGAGGAAGAGAACACACAGAGCGAGTGGCGGCTGTACTGTGTG
CGCGGAGAGGTGCCTGTGGAGGGGAACTTGCTGGAGGTGGCCTGTCACTGCAGCAGCCTCAGGTCTAGGA
CGTCCATGGTTGTCCTCAACGTCCACAAAGCCCTCATCTACCTGTGGCATGGATGCAAAGCCCAGGCCCA
CACGAAGGAGGTCGGACGGACTGCAGCCAATAAAATCAAGGACCAATGTCCCCTGGAGGCCGGGCTGCAC
AGTAGCAGCAAAGTGACAATTCATGAGTGTGATGAAGGCTCGGAGCCCCTGGGGTTCTGGGACGCTCTGG
GGAGGAGAGACCGGAAAGCCTACGACTGCATGCTTCAAGATCCTGGAAATTTTAACTTCACACCCCGCCT
GTTCATCCTCAGCAGCTCCTCTGGTGACTTCTCAGCCACAGAGTTCATGTATCCCGCCCGAGACCCCTCT
GTGGTCAACTCTATGCCCTTCCTGCAGGAAGACCTATACAGTGCCCCACAGCCAGCACTCTTCCTTGTTG
ACAATCACCACGAGGTGTACCTCTGGCAAGGCTGGTGGCCCATCGAGAACAAGATCACGGGCTCCGCGCG
CATCCGCTGGGCCTCGGACCGGAAGAGCGCCATGGAGACAGTGCTGCAGTACTGCCGAGGGAAAAACCTG
AAGAAGCCGCCCCCCAAGTCTTACCTCATCCACGCTGGCCTGGAACCCCTGACCTTCACCAACATGTTCC
CCAGCTGGGAGCACAGAGAAGACATTGCAGAGATCACGGAGATGGACACGGAAGTTTCAAATCAGATCAC
CCTAGTGGAGGATGTCTTAGCCAAACTGTGTAAGACCATTTACCCACTGGCCGACCTCCTAGCCAGGCCG
CTCCCTGAGGGAGTTGACCCTCTGAAGCTGGAGATCTATCTCACCGACGAGGACTTCGAGTTTGCACTAG
ACATGACCCGAGACGAGTACAATGCACTGCCCGCTTGGAAGCAGGTGAACCTGAAGAAAGCGAAAGGTCT
GTTCTGAGTCAGGAGATGCTGGAGGAACCTGGGTGGTCACTTTCAATACTGATGGACCAGGAAAATGGAT
GTTTAATCGAATTCCCGCGGCCTTCTAGATAACTGATCATAATCAGCCATACCACATT
