>Addgene plasmid #57741 | Dendra2-Supervillin-45 | addgene partial sequence | sequence record 109125 | mCherry-F 5'-ccccgtaatgcagaagaaga-3'
CGTGCGCGACGGCCTGCTGGTGGGCAACATCAACATGGCCCTGCTGCTGGAGGGCGGCGGCCACTACCTG
TGCGACTTCAAGACCACCTACAAGGCCAAGAAGGTGGTGCAGCTGCCCGACGCCCACTTCGTGGACCACC
GCATCGAGATCCTGGGCAACGACAGCGACTACAACAAGGTGAAGCTGTACGAGCACGCCGTGGCCCGCTA
CAGCCCCCTGCCCAGCCAGGTGTGGTCCGGACTCAGATCTCGAGCTCAAGCTTCGAATTCTGCAGTCGAC
GGTACCTTCGATGCTCAGCTTTTAGCTGCCCTTCCTAAAGTTGCAGAATTAAGAAAAATCTTTGAACCAA
AGAGGAAAGAATTTTTAGAAATGAAAAGAAAAGAAAGAATTGCCCGGCGCTTAGAAGGAATTGAAACCGA
CACGCAGCCCATCCTCTTGCAGAGCTGCACGGGCTTGGTGACTCATCGCCTGCTGGAGGAGGACACACCC
AGATACATGCGTGCCACAGACCCGGCCAGCCCGCACATTGGTCGATCAAATGAAGAAGAAGAAACTTCAG
ATTCTTCACTAGAAAAGCAGACTCGATCCAAACAGTGCACAGAAACCTCAGGCATCCATGCTGACTCGCC
CTACAGTTCAGGCATCATGGACACCCAGAGCCTCGAGTCCAAAGCCGAAAGAATC
